Addgene plasmid #184831: pαH-S-GSAS-OMICRON.BA.1-RBD
Purpose: Mammalian cell expression of RBD of SARS-CoV-2 spike protein of variant OMICRON.BA.1 with furin side replaced by GSAS and with 2 Proline substitution at 986 and 987
Depositing lab: Priyamvada Acharya. Depositing organization: Duke University. Publication: Cryo-EM structures of SARS-CoV-2 Omicron BA.2 spike. Stalls V, Lindenberger J, Gobeil SM, Henderson R, Parks R, Barr M, Deyton M, Martin M, Janowska K, Huang X, May A, Speakman M, Beaudoin E, Kraft B, Lu X, Edwards RJ, Eaton A, Montefiori DC, Williams WB, Saunders KO, Wiehe K, Haynes BF, Acharya P. Cell Rep. 2022 Jun 28;39(13):111009. doi: 10.1016/j.celrep.2022.111009. Epub 2022 Jun 8. PubMed 35732171.
Backbone
  Vector backbone: pCAGGS
  Backbone size w/o insert (bp): 4746
  Total vector size (bp): 5498
  Vector type: Mammalian Expression
Growth in bacteria
  Bacterial resistance: Ampicillin, 100 μg/mL
  Growth temperature: 37°C
  Growth strain: DH5alpha
  Copy number: High Copy
Gene/Insert
  Gene/Insert name: S-GSAS-OMICRON.BA.1
  Species: Severe acute respiratory syndrome coronavirus 2
  Insert size (bp): 816
  Mutation: SARS-CoV-2 Spike RBD protein of OMICRON.BA.1 variant; G339D, S371L, S373P, S375F, T376A, D405N, R408S, K417N, N440K, G446S, S477N, T478K, E484A, Q493R, Q498R, N501Y, Y505H
  Entrez Gene: S (a.k.a. GU280_gp02, spike glycoprotein)
  Tag / fusion protein: 6X His tag (C terminal on insert)
  Cloning method: Gibson Cloning
  Sequencing primers: 5′ pCAGGS-5
Resource information
  A portion of this plasmid was derived from a plasmid made by: F Krammer, F Amanat, S Strohmeier BEI resources (Catalog number NR-52309)
Terms and licenses: Academic/Nonprofit Terms; Industry Terms: Not Available to Industry
Depositor comments: Please visit https://www.biorxiv.org/content/10.1101/2022.04.07.487528v2 for bioRxiv preprint.
How to cite: pαH-S-GSAS-OMICRON.BA.1-RBD was a gift from Priyamvada Acharya (Addgene plasmid # 184831 ; http://n2t.net/addgene:184831 ; RRID:Addgene_184831)
