[The description below was written by a language model from this plasmid's Addgene catalogue record and pLannotate feature annotations shown in this document.]
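Description:
pαH-S-GSAS-OMICRON.BA.1-RBD is a 5,498 bp mammalian expression plasmid built on the pCAGGS backbone for transient production of the receptor-binding domain (RBD) of the SARS-CoV-2 spike glycoprotein from the Omicron BA.1 variant. It is maintained in E. coli through a high-copy ColE1/pUC-type origin and an ampicillin resistance gene (β-lactamase with its own bla promoter). The backbone also carries remnants of a lac promoter/operator region and small lacI fragments, plus an SV40 origin of replication, which can support episomal amplification in cells expressing SV40 large T antigen. No mammalian selection marker is annotated.

The expression cassette follows the CAG layout: a CMV immediate-early enhancer followed by the chimeric chicken β-actin/rabbit β-globin intron. The β-actin core promoter normally present between them is not separately annotated in the feature table. Downstream lies a spike fragment of roughly 680 bp fused directly to a C-terminal 6xHis tag for affinity purification, terminated by the rabbit β-globin polyadenylation signal. The catalogue gives the insert as 816 bp, so some flanking sequence, possibly including a secretion signal, is not covered by the annotated spike match. The RBD carries the listed substitutions G339D, S371L, S373P, S375F, T376A, D405N, R408S, K417N, N440K, G446S, S477N, T478K, E484A, Q493R, Q498R, N501Y and Y505H.

The stated purpose and name mention a GSAS replacement of the furin site and proline substitutions at positions 986 and 987. Those positions lie outside the RBD, so these features describe the parental spike ectodomain design rather than anything an RBD-only insert of this size could contain. Part of the plasmid derives from an earlier RBD expression construct. The associated work concerns structural studies of Omicron spikes, consistent with use for producing purified recombinant RBD.
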