Features (pLannotate 1.2.2; 16 found; start..end, strand, type, name):
      5..384     +  enhancer       CMV enhancer: human cytomegalovirus immediate early enhancer
    662..1678    +  intron         chimeric intron: chimera between introns from chicken β-actin and rabbit β-globin
   1767..2444    +  CDS            S (fragment) (sequence partly withheld): SPIKE_SARS2 - Experimental evidence at protein level: Swiss-Prot protein existence level 1. [Spike glycoprotein]: May down-regulate host tetherin (BST2) by lysosomal degradation, thereby counteracting its antiviral activity. From Severe acute respiratory syndrome coronavirus 2 (2019-nCoV) (SARS-CoV-2).
   2445..2462    +  CDS            6xHis: 6xHis affinity tag
   2585..2640    +  polyA_signal   β-globin poly(A) signal: rabbit β-globin polyadenylation signal (Gil and Proudfoot, 1987)
   3025..3041    -  protein_bind   lac operator: The lac repressor binds to the lac operator to inhibit transcription in E. coli. This inhibition can be relieved by adding lactose or isopropyl-β-D-thiogalactopyranoside (IPTG). lac repressor encoded by lacI
   3049..3079    -  promoter       lac promoter: promoter for the E. coli lac operon
   3094..3115    -  protein_bind   CAP binding site: CAP binding activates transcription in the presence of cAMP. E. coli catabolite activator protein
   3128..3167    -  CDS            lacI (fragment): lac repressor; lacI; The lac repressor binds to the lac operator to inhibit transcription in E. coli. This inhibition can be relieved by adding lactose or isopropyl-β-D-thiogalactopyranoside (IPTG).
   3174..3196    +  promoter       SV40 promoter (fragment): SV40 enhancer and early promoter
   3220..3355    +  rep_origin     SV40 ori: SV40 origin of replication
   3375..3509    +  polyA_signal   SV40 poly(A) signal: SV40 polyadenylation signal
   3511..3565    -  CDS            lacI (fragment): lac repressor; lacI; The lac repressor binds to the lac operator to inhibit transcription in E. coli. This inhibition can be relieved by adding lactose or isopropyl-β-D-thiogalactopyranoside (IPTG).
   3748..4336    -  rep_origin     ori: high-copy-number ColE1/pMB1/pBR322/pUC origin of replication
   4507..5367    -  CDS            AmpR: β-lactamase; bla; confers resistance to ampicillin, carbenicillin, and related antibiotics
   5368..5472    -  promoter       AmpR promoter: bla
>Addgene plasmid #184831 | pαH-S-GSAS-OMICRON.BA.1-RBD | addgene full sequence | sequence record 363833 | Addgene NGS Result
GGTCGACATTGATTATTGACTAGTTATTAATAGTAATCAATTACGGGGTCATTAGTTCATAGCCCATATA
TGGAGTTCCGCGTTACATAACTTACGGTAAATGGCCCGCCTGGCTGACCGCCCAACGACCCCCGCCCATT
GACGTCAATAATGACGTATGTTCCCATAGTAACGCCAATAGGGACTTTCCATTGACGTCAATGGGTGGAG
TATTTACGGTAAACTGCCCACTTGGCAGTACATCAAGTGTATCATATGCCAAGTACGCCCCCTATTGACG
TCAATGACGGTAAATGGCCCGCCTGGCATTATGCCCAGTACATGACCTTATGGGACTTTCCTACTTGGCA
GTACATCTACGTATTAGTCATCGCTATTACCATGGTCGAGGTGAGCCCCACGTTCTGCTTCACTCTCCCC
ATCTCCCCCCCCTCCCCACCCCCAATTTTGTATTTATTTATTTTTTAATTATTTTGTGCAGCGATGGGGG
CGGGGGGGGGGGGGGCGCGCGCCRGGSGGGGSGGGGSGGGGSGRGGGGSGGGGSGGGGSGRGGCGGRGAG
GKGCGGCGGCAGCCAATCAGAGCGGCGCGCTCCGAAAGTTTCCTTTTATGGCGAGGCGGCGGCGGCGGCG
GCCCTATAAAAAGCGAAGCGCGCGGCGGGCGGGAGTCGCTGCGCGCTGCCTTCGCCCCGTGCCCCGCTCC
GCCGCCGCCTCGCGCCGCCCGCCCCGGCTCTGACTGACCGCGTTACTCCCACAGGTGAGCGGGCGGGACG
GCCCTTCTCCTCCGGGCTGTAATTAGCGCTTGGTTTAATGACGGCTTGTTTCTTTTCTGTGGCTGCGTGA
AAGCCTTGAGGGGCTCCGGGAGGGCCCTTTGTGCGGGGGGAGCGGCTCGGGGGGTGCGTGCGTGTGTGTG
TGCGTGGGGAGCGCCGCGTGCGGCTCCGCGCTGCCCGGCGGCTGTGAGCGCTGCGGGCGCGGCGCGGGGC
TTTGTGCGCTCCGCAGTGTGCGCGAGGGGAGCGCGGCCGGGGGCGGTGCCCCGCGGTGCGGGGGGGGCTG
CGAGGGGAACAAAGGCTGCGTGCGGGGTGTGTGCGTGGGGGGGTGAGCAGGGGGTGTGGGCGCGTCGGTC
GGGCTGCAACCCCCCCTGCACCCCCCTCCCCGAGTTGCTGAGCACGGCCCGGCTTCGGGTGCGGGGCTCC
GTACGGGGCGTGGCGCGGGGCTCGCCGTGCCGGGCGGGGGGTGGCGGCAGGTGGGGGTGCCGGGCGGGGC
GGGGCCGCCTCGGGCCGGGGRGGGCTCGGGGGRGGGGCGCGGCGGCCCCCGGAGCGCCGGCGGCTGTCGA
GGCGCGGCGAGCCGCAGCCATTGCCTTTTATGGTAATCGTGCGAGAGGGCGCAGGGACTTCCTTTGTCCC
AAATCTGTGCGGAGCCGAAATCTGGGAGGCGCCGCCGCACCCCCTCTAGCGGGCGCGGGGCGAAGCGGTG
CGGCGCCGGCAGGAAGGAAATGGGCGGGGAGGGCCTTCGTGCGTCGCCGCGCCGCCGTCCCCTTCTCCCT
CTCCAGCCTCGGGGCTGTCCGCGGGGGGACGGCTGCCTTCGGGGGGGACGGGGCAGGGCGGGGTTCGGCT
TCTGGCGTGTGACCGGCGGCTCTAGAGCCTCTGCTAACCATGTTCATGCCTTCTTCTTTTTCCTACAGCT
CCTGGGCAACGTGCTGGTTATTGTGCTGTCTCATCATTTTGGCAAAGGCCACCATGTTCGTGTTTCTGGT
GCTGCTGCCTCTGGTGTCCAGCCAGCGGGTGCAGCCTACAGAGAGCATCGTGCGATTTCCAAACATTACC
[585 nt withheld, positions 1821-2405]
AAGTCCACCAATCTGGTTAAGAACAAATGCGTGAACTTCCACCATCACCATCACCATTGATAAAATTCGA
GCTCGCGGCCGCATCGATCTTAAGTCGCGACTCGAGCTAGCAGATCTTTTTCCCTCTGCCAAAAATTATG
GGGACATCATGAAGCCCCTTGAGCATCTGACTTCTGGCTAATAAAGGAAATTTATTTTCATTGCAATAGT
GTGTTGGAATTTTTTGTGTCTCTCACTCGGAAGGACATATGGGAGGGCAAATCATTTAAAACATCAGAAT
GAGTATTTGGTTTAGAGTTTGGCAACATATGCCCATATGCTGGCTGCCATGAACAAAGGTTGGCTATAAA
GAGGTCATCAGTATATGAAACAGCCCCCTGCTGTCCATTCCTTATTCCATAGAAAAGCCTTGACTTGAGG
TTAGATTTTTTTTATATTTTGTTTTGTGTTATTTTTTTCTTTAACATCCCTAAAATTTTCCTTACATGTT
TTACTAGCCAGATTTTTCCTCCTCTCCTGACTACTCCCAGTCATAGCTGTCCCTCTTCTCTTATGGAGAT
CCCTCGACCTGCAGCCCAAGCTTGGCGTAATCATGGTCATAGCTGTTTCCTGTGTGAAATTGTTATCCGC
TCACAATTCCACACAACATACGAGCCGGAAGCATAAAGTGTAAAGCCTGGGGTGCCTAATGAGTGAGCTA
ACTCACATTAATTGCGTTGCGCTCACTGCCCGCTTTCCAGTCGGGAAACCTGTCGTGCCAGCGGATCCGC
ATCTCAATTAGTCAGCAACCATAGTCCCGCCCCTAACTCCGCCCATCCCGCCCCTAACTCCGCCCAGTTC
CGCCCATTCTCCGCCCCATGGCTGACTAATTTTTTTTATTTATGCAGAGGCCGAGGCCGCCTCGGCCTCT
GAGCTATTCCAGAAGTAGTGAGGAGGCTTTTTTGGAGGCCTAGGCTTTTGCAAAAAGCTAACTTGTTTAT
TGCAGCTTATAATGGTTACAAATAAAGCAATAGCATCACAAATTTCACAAATAAAGCATTTTTTTCACTG
CATTCTAGTTGTGGTTTGTCCAAACTCATCAATGTATCTTATCATGTCTGGATCCGCTGCATTAATGAAT
CGGCCAACGCGCGGGGAGAGGCGGTTTGCGTATTGGGCGCTCTTCCGCTTCCTCGCTCACTGACTCGCTG
CGCTCGGTCGTTCGGCTGCGGCGAGCGGTATCAGCTCACTCAAAGGCGGTAATACGGTTATCCACAGAAT
CAGGGGATAACGCAGGAAAGAACATGTGAGCAAAAGGCCAGCAAAAGGCCAGGAACCGTAAAAAGGCCGC
GTTGCTGGCGTTTTTCCATAGGCTCCGCCCCCCTGACGAGCATCACAAAAATCGACGCTCAAGTCAGAGG
TGGCGAAACCCGACAGGACTATAAAGATACCAGGCGTTTCCCCCTGGAAGCTCCCTCGTGCGCTCTCCTG
TTCCGACCCTGCCGCTTACCGGATACCTGTCCGCCTTTCTCCCTTCGGGAAGCGTGGCGCTTTCTCATAG
CTCACGCTGTAGGTATCTCAGTTCGGTGTAGGTCGTTCGCTCCAAGCTGGGCTGTGTGCACGAACCCCCC
GTTCAGCCCGACCGCTGCGCCTTATCCGGTAACTATCGTCTTGAGTCCAACCCGGTAAGACACGACTTAT
CGCCACTGGCAGCAGCCACTGGTAACAGGATTAGCAGAGCGAGGTATGTAGGCGGTGCTACAGAGTTCTT
GAAGTGGTGGCCTAACTACGGCTACACTAGAAGAACAGTATTTGGTATCTGCGCTCTGCTGAAGCCAGTT
ACCTTCGGAAAAAGAGTTGGTAGCTCTTGATCCGGCAAACAAACCACCGCTGGTAGCGGTGGTTTTTTTG
TTTGCAAGCAGCAGATTACGCGCAGAAAAAAAGGATCTCAAGAAGATCCTTTGATCTTTTCTACGGGGTC
TGACGCTCAGTGGAACGAAAACTCACGTTAAGGGATTTTGGTCATGAGATTATCAAAAAGGATCTTCACC
TAGATCCTTTTAAATTAAAAATGAAGTTTTAAATCAATCTAAAGTATATATGAGTAAACTTGGTCTGACA
GTTACCAATGCTTAATCAGTGAGGCACCTATCTCAGCGATCTGTCTATTTCGTTCATCCATAGTTGCCTG
ACTCCCCGTCGTGTAGATAACTACGATACGGGAGGGCTTACCATCTGGCCCCAGTGCTGCAATGATACCG
CGAGACCCACGCTCACCGGCTCCAGATTTATCAGCAATAAACCAGCCAGCCGGAAGGGCCGAGCGCAGAA
GTGGTCCTGCAACTTTATCCGCCTCCATCCAGTCTATTAATTGTTGCCGGGAAGCTAGAGTAAGTAGTTC
GCCAGTTAATAGTTTGCGCAACGTTGTTGCCATTGCTACAGGCATCGTGGTGTCACGCTCGTCGTTTGGT
ATGGCTTCATTCAGCTCCGGTTCCCAACGATCAAGGCGAGTTACATGATCCCCCATGTTGTGCAAAAAAG
CGGTTAGCTCCTTCGGTCCTCCGATCGTTGTCAGAAGTAAGTTGGCCGCAGTGTTATCACTCATGGTTAT
GGCAGCACTGCATAATTCTCTTACTGTCATGCCATCCGTAAGATGCTTTTCTGTGACTGGTGAGTACTCA
ACCAAGTCATTCTGAGAATAGTGTATGCGGCGACCGAGTTGCTCTTGCCCGGCGTCAATACGGGATAATA
CCGCGCCACATAGCAGAACTTTAAAAGTGCTCATCATTGGAAAACGTTCTTCGGGGCGAAAACTCTCAAG
GATCTTACCGCTGTTGAGATCCAGTTCGATGTAACCCACTCGTGCACCCAACTGATCTTCAGCATCTTTT
ACTTTCACCAGCGTTTCTGGGTGAGCAAAAACAGGAAGGCAAAATGCCGCAAAAAAGGGAATAAGGGCGA
CACGGAAATGTTGAATACTCATACTCTTCCTTTTTCAATATTATTGAAGCATTTATCAGGGTTATTGTCT
CATGAGCGGATACATATTTGAATGTATTTAGAAAAATAAACAAATAGGGGTTCCGCGCACATTTCCCCGA
AAAGTGCCACCTG
